Addgene plasmid #183538: AAV8-cPE-N
Purpose: Deliver a split compact Prime Editor in vivo
Depositing lab: Wen Xue. Depositing organization: University of Massachusetts, Worcester. Publication: A flexible split prime editor using truncated reverse transcriptase improves dual-AAV delivery in mouse liver. Zheng C, Liang SQ, Liu B, Liu P, Kwan SY, Wolfe SA, Xue W. Mol Ther. 2022 Mar 2;30(3):1343-1351. doi: 10.1016/j.ymthe.2022.01.005. Epub 2022 Jan 5. PubMed 34998953.
Backbone
  Vector backbone: aav
  Total vector size (bp): 6274
  Vector type: Mammalian Expression, AAV
Growth in bacteria
  Bacterial resistance: Ampicillin, 100 μg/mL
  Growth temperature: 30°C
  Growth strain: NEB Stable
  Copy number: High Copy
Gene/Insert
  Gene/Insert name: N-terminal fragment of SpCas9 nickase (H840A)
Terms and licenses: Academic/Nonprofit Terms; Industry Terms: Not Available to Industry
How to cite: AAV8-cPE-N was a gift from Wen Xue (Addgene plasmid # 183538 ; http://n2t.net/addgene:183538 ; RRID:Addgene_183538)
