[The description below was written by a language model from this plasmid's Addgene catalogue record and pLannotate feature annotations shown in this document.]
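Description:
AAV8-cPE-N is an AAV transfer plasmid for mammalian expression that carries the N-terminal half of a split "compact" prime editor, intended for dual-AAV delivery in vivo (the associated work concerns mouse liver). The payload lies between AAV2 inverted terminal repeats, which allow the cassette to be packaged into AAV particles. One ITR is annotated in full, while the other is detected only as short fragments. The bacterial backbone provides a high-copy ColE1/pUC-type origin, an f1 origin and an ampicillin resistance gene with its own promoter. The use of a recombination-deficient growth strain is consistent with the instability typical of ITR-containing plasmids.

The protein-coding unit is the N-terminal portion of Streptococcus pyogenes Cas9, listed as a fragment of the H840A nickase. It is fused at its C-terminal end to an N-terminal DnaE split-intein segment and followed by a bGH polyadenylation signal. The intein is meant to trans-splice this fragment to a complementary C-terminal half supplied from a partner vector, reconstituting the full-length editor in co-transduced cells. No promoter driving the Cas9 fragment is annotated, although an unannotated stretch of about 340 bp precedes the coding sequence, so the record does not state what drives it. Upstream are human U6 Pol III promoters, each paired with an SpCas9 guide RNA scaffold, presumably for expressing the prime editing and nicking guides. The targets are not stated.

The two sequence records disagree with each other. One (6,345 nt) shows two forward-oriented U6–scaffold cassettes, and the other (6,820 nt) shows three in reverse orientation. The catalogue size is 6,274 bp, so the exact guide-cassette configuration should be verified.
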