Features (pLannotate 1.2.2; 20 found; start..end, strand, type, name):
     12..39      +  repeat_region  AAV2 ITR (fragment): inverted terminal repeat of adeno-associated virus serotype 2 inverted
     68..95      +  repeat_region  AAV2 ITR (fragment): inverted terminal repeat of adeno-associated virus serotype 2 inverted
    177..417     +  promoter       U6 promoter: RNA polymerase III promoter for human U6 snRNA
    447..520     +  misc_RNA       gRNA scaffold: guide RNA scaffold for the Streptococcus pyogenes CRISPR/Cas9 system
    556..587     +  misc_feature   MCS (fragment): pBluescript multiple cloning site
    612..852     +  promoter       U6 promoter: RNA polymerase III promoter for human U6 snRNA
    882..957     +  misc_RNA       gRNA scaffold: guide RNA scaffold for the Streptococcus pyogenes CRISPR/Cas9 system
    965..995     +  misc_feature   MCS (fragment): pBluescript multiple cloning site
   1337..2938    +  CDS            Cas9(N): N-terminal portion of Streptococcus pyogenes Cas9 (Zetsche et al., 2015)
   2939..3055    +  CDS            dCas9(C) (fragment): C-terminal portion of catalytically inactive Streptococcus pyogenes dCas9 carrying the N863A mutation (Zetsche et al., 2015)
   3053..3394    +  CDS            dnaE-N (fragment): DPO3A_SYNY3 - Experimental evidence at protein level: Swiss-Prot protein existence level 1. DNA polymerase III is a complex, multichain enzyme responsible for most of the replicative synthesis in bacteria. This DNA polymerase also exhibits 3' to 5' exonuclease activity. The alpha chain is the DNA polymerase (By similarity). From Synechocystis sp. (strain PCC 6803 / Kazusa).
   3392..3503    +  polyA_signal   bGH poly(A) signal: bovine growth hormone polyadenylation signal
   3608..3748    +  repeat_region  AAV2 ITR: inverted terminal repeat of adeno-associated virus serotype 2 inverted
   3753..3804    -  misc_feature   bom (fragment): basis of mobility region from pBR322
   3823..4278    +  rep_origin     f1 ori (sequence partly withheld): f1 bacteriophage origin of replication; arrow indicates direction of (+) strand synthesis
   4279..4328    -  misc_feature   bom (fragment): basis of mobility region from pBR322
   4430..4465    -  CDS            rop (fragment): Rop protein, which maintains plasmids at low copy number; rop
   4560..4664    +  promoter       AmpR promoter: bla
   4665..5525    +  CDS            AmpR: β-lactamase; bla; confers resistance to ampicillin, carbenicillin, and related antibiotics
   5696..6284    +  rep_origin     ori: high-copy-number ColE1/pMB1/pBR322/pUC origin of replication
>Addgene plasmid #183538 | AAV8-cPE-N | addgene full sequence | sequence record 375708 | Addgene NGS Result
CCTGCAGGCAGCTGCGCGCTCGCTCGCTCACTGAGGCCGCCCGGGCGTCGGGCGACCTTTGGTCGCCCGG
CCTCAGTGAGCGAGCGAGCGCGCAGAGAGGGAGTGGCCAACTCCATCACTAGGGGTTCCTGCGGCCTCTA
GAAGAGTAATTCAACCCCAAACAACAACGTTTAAACGAGGGCCTATTTCCCATGATTCCTTCATATTTGC
ATATACGATACAAGGCTGTTAGAGAGATAATTGGAATTAATTTGACTGTAAACACAAAGATATTAGTACA
AAATACGTGACGTAGAAAGTAATAATTTCTTGGGTAGTTTGCAGTTTTAAAATTATGTTTTAAAATGGAC
TATCATATGCTTACCGTAACTTGAAAGTATTTCGATTTCTTGGCTTTATATATCTTGTGGAAAGGACGAA
ACACCGTTGCTGCTACTGTGCCCCACGTTTTAGAGCTAGAAATAGCAAGTTAAAATAAGGCTAGTCCGTT
ATCAACTTGAAAAAGTGGGACCGAGTCGGTCCAGCGCCGGTTCAGGGGCACAGTAGCATTTTTTTGAATT
CGATATCAAGCTTATCGATACCGTCGAGCTGGAGCTCCACCCCCCTTCACCGAGGGCCTATTTCCCATGA
TTCCTTCATATTTGCATATACGATACAAGGCTGTTAGAGAGATAATTGGAATTAATTTGACTGTAAACAC
AAAGATATTAGTACAAAATACGTGACGTAGAAAGTAATAATTTCTTGGGTAGTTTGCAGTTTTAAAATTA
TGTTTTAAAATGGACTATCATATGCTTACCGTAACTTGAAAGTATTTCGATTTCTTGGCTTTATATATCT
TGTGGAAAGGACGAAACACCGGCCATCCTCCTGGGACGGGAGTTTTAGAGCTAGAAATAGCAAGTTAAAA
TAAGGCTAGTCCGTTATCAACTTGAAAAAGTGGCACCGAGTCGGTGCTTTTTTTGAATTCGATATCAAGC
TTATCGATACCGTCGGGTACCTCTAGACCGCGGCGCGCCTCCATGGATATCAAGCTTATGGAGGCGGTAC
TATGTAGATGAGAATTCAGGAGCAAACTGGGAAAAGCAACTGCTTCCAAATATTTGTGATTTTTACAGTG
TAGTTTTGGAAAAACTCTTAGCCTACCAATTCTTCTAAGTGTTTTAAAATGTGGGAGCCAGTACACATGA
AGTTATAGAGTGTTTTAATGAGGCTTAAATATTTACCGTAACTATGAAATGCTACGCATATCATGCTGTT
CAGGCTCCGTGGCCACGCAACTCATACTACCGGTGCCACCATGGCTAGCCCCGCCGCCAAGCGCGTGAAG
CTGGACGACAAGAAGTACAGCATCGGCCTGGACATCGGCACCAACTCTGTGGGCTGGGCCGTGATCACCG
ACGAGTACAAGGTGCCCAGCAAGAAATTCAAGGTGCTGGGCAACACCGACCGGCACAGCATCAAGAAGAA
CCTGATCGGAGCCCTGCTGTTCGACAGCGGCGAAACAGCCGAGGCCACCCGGCTGAAGAGAACCGCCAGA
AGAAGATACACCAGACGGAAGAACCGGATCTGCTATCTGCAAGAGATCTTCAGCAACGAGATGGCCAAGG
TGGACGACAGCTTCTTCCACAGACTGGAAGAGTCCTTCCTGGTGGAAGAGGATAAGAAGCACGAGCGGCA
CCCCATCTTCGGCAACATCGTGGACGAGGTGGCCTACCACGAGAAGTACCCCACCATCTACCACCTGAGA
AAGAAACTGGTGGACAGCACCGACAAGGCCGACCTGCGGCTGATCTATCTGGCCCTGGCCCACATGATCA
AGTTCCGGGGCCACTTCCTGATCGAGGGCGACCTGAACCCCGACAACAGCGACGTGGACAAGCTGTTCAT
CCAGCTGGTGCAGACCTACAACCAGCTGTTCGAGGAAAACCCCATCAACGCCAGCGGCGTGGACGCCAAG
GCCATCCTGTCTGCCAGACTGAGCAAGAGCAGACGGCTGGAAAATCTGATCGCCCAGCTGCCCGGCGAGA
AGAAGAATGGCCTGTTCGGAAACCTGATTGCCCTGAGCCTGGGCCTGACCCCCAACTTCAAGAGCAACTT
CGACCTGGCCGAGGATGCCAAACTGCAGCTGAGCAAGGACACCTACGACGACGACCTGGACAACCTGCTG
GCCCAGATCGGCGACCAGTACGCCGACCTGTTTCTGGCCGCCAAGAACCTGTCCGACGCCATCCTGCTGA
GCGACATCCTGAGAGTGAACACCGAGATCACCAAGGCCCCCCTGAGCGCCTCTATGATCAAGAGATACGA
CGAGCACCACCAGGACCTGACCCTGCTGAAAGCTCTCGTGCGGCAGCAGCTGCCTGAGAAGTACAAAGAG
ATTTTCTTCGACCAGAGCAAGAACGGCTACGCCGGCTACATTGACGGCGGAGCCAGCCAGGAAGAGTTCT
ACAAGTTCATCAAGCCCATCCTGGAAAAGATGGACGGCACCGAGGAACTGCTCGTGAAGCTGAACAGAGA
GGACCTGCTGCGGAAGCAGCGGACCTTCGACAACGGCAGCATCCCCCACCAGATCCACCTGGGAGAGCTG
CACGCCATTCTGCGGCGGCAGGAAGATTTTTACCCATTCCTGAAGGACAACCGGGAAAAGATCGAGAAGA
TCCTGACCTTCCGCATCCCCTACTACGTGGGCCCTCTGGCCAGGGGAAACAGCAGATTCGCCTGGATGAC
CAGAAAGAGCGAGGAAACCATCACCCCCTGGAACTTCGAGGAAGTGGTGGACAAGGGCGCTTCCGCCCAG
AGCTTCATCGAGCGGATGACCAACTTCGATAAGAACCTGCCCAACGAGAAGGTGCTGCCCAAGCACAGCC
TGCTGTACGAGTACTTCACCGTGTATAACGAGCTGACCAAAGTGAAATACGTGACCGAGGGAATGAGAAA
GCCCGCCTTCCTGAGCGGCGAGCAGAAAAAGGCCATCGTGGACCTGCTGTTCAAGACCAACCGGAAAGTG
ACCGTGAAGCAGCTGAAAGAGGACTACTTCAAGAAAATCGAGTGCCTGTCCTACGAGACAGAGATCCTGA
CAGTGGAGTATGGCCTGCTGCCAATCGGCAAGATCGTGGAGAAGAGGATCGAGTGTACCGTGTACTCTGT
GGATAACAATGGCAACATCTATACACAGCCCGTGGCACAGTGGCACGATAGGGGAGAGCAGGAGGTGTTC
GAGTATTGCCTGGAGGACGGCAGCCTGATCAGGGCAACCAAGGACCACAAGTTCATGACAGTGGATGGCC
AGATGCTGCCCATCGACGAGATTTTCGAGCGGGAGCTGGACCTGATGAGAGTGGATAACCTGCCTAATTG
AGAATTCCTAGAGCTCGCTGATCAGCCTCGACTGTGCCTTCTAGTTGCCAGCCATCTGTTGTTTGCCCCT
CCCCCGTGCCTTCCTTGACCCTGGAAGGTGCCACTCCCACTGTCCTTTCCTAATAAAATGAGGAAATTGC
ATCGCATTGTCTGAGTAGGTGTCATTCTATTCTGGGGGGTGGGGTGGGGCAGGACAGCAAGGGGGAGGAT
TGGGAAGAGAATAGCAGGCATGCTGGGGAGCGGCCGCAGGAACCCCTAGTGATGGAGTTGGCCACTCCCT
CTCTGCGCGCTCGCTCGCTCACTGAGGCCGGGCGACCAAAGGTCGCCCGACGCCCGGGCTTTGCCCGGGC
GGCCTCAGTGAGCGAGCGAGCGCGCAGCTGCCTGCAGGGGCGCCTGATGCGGTATTTTCTCCTTACGCAT
CTGTGCGGTATTTCACACCGCATA
[95 nt withheld, positions 3805-3899]
T
[46 nt withheld, positions 3901-3946]
C
[141 nt withheld, positions 3948-4088]
CCTTTGACGTTGGAGTCCACGTTCTTT
[37 nt withheld, positions 4116-4152]
ACTCTATCTCGGGCTATTCTTTTGATTTATAAGGGATTTTGCCGATTTCGGTCTATTGGTTAAAAAATGA
GCTGATTTAACAAAAATTTAACGCGAATTTTAACAAAATATTAACGTTTACAATTTTATGGTGCACTCTC
AGTACAATCTGCTCTGATGCCGCATAGTTAAGCCAGCCCCGACACCCGCCAACACCCGCTGACGCGCCCT
GACGGGCTTGTCTGCTCCCGGCATCCGCTTACAGACAAGCTGTGACCGTCTCCGGGAGCTGCATGTGTCA
GAGGTTTTCACCGTCATCACCGAAACGCGCGAGACGAAAGGGCCTCGTGATACGCCTATTTTTATAGGTT
AATGTCATGATAATAATGGTTTCTTAGACGTCAGGTGGCACTTTTCGGGGAAATGTGCGCGGAACCCCTA
TTTGTTTATTTTTCTAAATACATTCAAATATGTATCCGCTCATGAGACAATAACCCTGATAAATGCTTCA
ATAATATTGAAAAAGGAAGAGTATGAGTATTCAACATTTCCGTGTCGCCCTTATTCCCTTTTTTGCGGCA
TTTTGCCTTCCTGTTTTTGCTCACCCAGAAACGCTGGTGAAAGTAAAAGATGCTGAAGATCAGTTGGGTG
CACGAGTGGGTTACATCGAACTGGATCTCAACAGCGGTAAGATCCTTGAGAGTTTTCGCCCCGAAGAACG
TTTTCCAATGATGAGCACTTTTAAAGTTCTGCTATGTGGCGCGGTATTATCCCGTATTGACGCCGGGCAA
GAGCAACTCGGTCGCCGCATACACTATTCTCAGAATGACTTGGTTGAGTACTCACCAGTCACAGAAAAGC
ATCTTACGGATGGCATGACAGTAAGAGAATTATGCAGTGCTGCCATAACCATGAGTGATAACACTGCGGC
CAACTTACTTCTGACAACGATCGGAGGACCGAAGGAGCTAACCGCTTTTTTGCACAACATGGGGGATCAT
GTAACTCGCCTTGATCGTTGGGAACCGGAGCTGAATGAAGCCATACCAAACGACGAGCGTGACACCACGA
TGCCTGTAGCAATGGCAACAACGTTGCGCAAACTATTAACTGGCGAACTACTTACTCTAGCTTCCCGGCA
ACAATTAATAGACTGGATGGAGGCGGATAAAGTTGCAGGACCACTTCTGCGCTCGGCCCTTCCGGCTGGC
TGGTTTATTGCTGATAAATCTGGAGCCGGTGAGCGTGGAAGCCGCGGTATCATTGCAGCACTGGGGCCAG
ATGGTAAGCCCTCCCGTATCGTAGTTATCTACACGACGGGGAGTCAGGCAACTATGGATGAACGAAATAG
ACAGATCGCTGAGATAGGTGCCTCACTGATTAAGCATTGGTAACTGTCAGACCAAGTTTACTCATATATA
CTTTAGATTGATTTAAAACTTCATTTTTAATTTAAAAGGATCTAGGTGAAGATCCTTTTTGATAATCTCA
TGACCAAAATCCCTTAACGTGAGTTTTCGTTCCACTGAGCGTCAGACCCCGTAGAAAAGATCAAAGGATC
TTCTTGAGATCCTTTTTTTCTGCGCGTAATCTGCTGCTTGCAAACAAAAAAACCACCGCTACCAGCGGTG
GTTTGTTTGCCGGATCAAGAGCTACCAACTCTTTTTCCGAAGGTAACTGGCTTCAGCAGAGCGCAGATAC
CAAATACTGTTCTTCTAGTGTAGCCGTAGTTAGGCCACCACTTCAAGAACTCTGTAGCACCGCCTACATA
CCTCGCTCTGCTAATCCTGTTACCAGTGGCTGCTGCCAGTGGCGATAAGTCGTGTCTTACCGGGTTGGAC
TCAAGACGATAGTTACCGGATAAGGCGCAGCGGTCGGGCTGAACGGGGGGTTCGTGCACACAGCCCAGCT
TGGAGCGAACGACCTACACCGAACTGAGATACCTACAGCGTGAGCTATGAGAAAGCGCCACGCTTCCCGA
AGGGAGAAAGGCGGACAGGTATCCGGTAAGCGGCAGGGTCGGAACAGGAGAGCGCACGAGGGAGCTTCCA
GGGGGAAACGCCTGGTATCTTTATAGTCCTGTCGGGTTTCGCCACCTCTGACTTGAGCGTCGATTTTTGT
GATGCTCGTCAGGGGGGCGGAGCCTATGGAAAAACGCCAGCAACGCGGCCTTTTTACGGTTCCTGGCCTT
TTGCTGGCCTTTTGCTCACATGT
