Features (pLannotate 1.2.2; 19 found; start..end, strand, type, name):
      1..141     -  repeat_region  AAV2 ITR: inverted terminal repeat of adeno-associated virus serotype 2 inverted
    160..400     +  promoter       U6 promoter: RNA polymerase III promoter for human U6 snRNA
    430..503     +  misc_RNA       gRNA scaffold: guide RNA scaffold for the Streptococcus pyogenes CRISPR/Cas9 system
    539..575     +  misc_feature   MCS (fragment): pBluescript multiple cloning site
    576..816     +  promoter       U6 promoter: RNA polymerase III promoter for human U6 snRNA
    846..921     +  misc_RNA       gRNA scaffold: guide RNA scaffold for the Streptococcus pyogenes CRISPR/Cas9 system
    929..959     +  misc_feature   MCS (fragment): pBluescript multiple cloning site
   1266..2867    +  CDS            Cas9(N): N-terminal portion of Streptococcus pyogenes Cas9 (Zetsche et al., 2015)
   2868..2984    +  CDS            dCas9(C) (fragment): C-terminal portion of catalytically inactive Streptococcus pyogenes dCas9 carrying the N863A mutation (Zetsche et al., 2015)
   2982..3323    +  CDS            dnaE-N (fragment): DPO3A_SYNY3 - Experimental evidence at protein level: Swiss-Prot protein existence level 1. DNA polymerase III is a complex, multichain enzyme responsible for most of the replicative synthesis in bacteria. This DNA polymerase also exhibits 3' to 5' exonuclease activity. The alpha chain is the DNA polymerase (By similarity). From Synechocystis sp. (strain PCC 6803 / Kazusa).
   3321..3432    +  polyA_signal   bGH poly(A) signal: bovine growth hormone polyadenylation signal
   3537..3677    +  repeat_region  AAV2 ITR: inverted terminal repeat of adeno-associated virus serotype 2 inverted
   3682..3733    -  misc_feature   bom (fragment): basis of mobility region from pBR322
   3752..4132    +  rep_origin     M13 ori (sequence partly withheld): M13 bacteriophage origin of replication; arrow indicates direction of (+) strand synthesis
   4208..4257    -  misc_feature   bom (fragment): basis of mobility region from pBR322
   4359..4394    -  CDS            rop (fragment): Rop protein, which maintains plasmids at low copy number; rop
   4489..4593    +  promoter       AmpR promoter: bla
   4594..5454    +  CDS            AmpR: β-lactamase; bla; confers resistance to ampicillin, carbenicillin, and related antibiotics
   5625..6213    +  rep_origin     ori: high-copy-number ColE1/pMB1/pBR322/pUC origin of replication
>Addgene plasmid #183538 | AAV8-cPE-N | analyzer sequence | sequence record 356359
CCTGCAGGCAGCTGCGCGCTCGCTCGCTCACTGAGGCCGCCCGGGCAAAGCCCGGGCGTCGGGCGACCTT
TGGTCGCCCGGCCTCAGTGAGCGAGCGAGCGCGCAGAGAGGGAGTGGCCAACTCCATCACTAGGGGTTCC
TGCGGCCTCTAGAGGTACCGAGGGCCTATTTCCCATGATTCCTTCATATTTGCATATACGATACAAGGCT
GTTAGAGAGATAATTGGAATTAATTTGACTGTAAACACAAAGATATTAGTACAAAATACGTGACGTAGAA
AGTAATAATTTCTTGGGTAGTTTGCAGTTTTAAAATTATGTTTTAAAATGGACTATCATATGCTTACCGT
AACTTGAAAGTATTTCGATTTCTTGGCTTTATATATCTTGTGGAAAGGACGAAACACCGTTGCTGCTACT
GTGCCCCACGTTTTAGAGCTAGAAATAGCAAGTTAAAATAAGGCTAGTCCGTTATCAACTTGAAAAAGTG
GGACCGAGTCGGTCCAGCGCCGGTTCAGGGGCACAGTAGCATTTTTTTGAATTCGATATCAAGCTTATCG
ATACCGTCGACCTCGGAGGGCCTATTTCCCATGATTCCTTCATATTTGCATATACGATACAAGGCTGTTA
GAGAGATAATTGGAATTAATTTGACTGTAAACACAAAGATATTAGTACAAAATACGTGACGTAGAAAGTA
ATAATTTCTTGGGTAGTTTGCAGTTTTAAAATTATGTTTTAAAATGGACTATCATATGCTTACCGTAACT
TGAAAGTATTTCGATTTCTTGGCTTTATATATCTTGTGGAAAGGACGAAACACCGGCCATCCTCCTGGGA
CGGGAGTTTTAGAGCTAGAAATAGCAAGTTAAAATAAGGCTAGTCCGTTATCAACTTGAAAAAGTGGGAC
CGAGTCGGTGCTTTTTTTGAATTCGATATCAAGCTTATCGATACCGTCGTTTAAACATGGAGGCGGTACT
ATGTAGATGAGAATTCAGGAGCAAACTGGGAAAAGCAACTGCTTCCAAATATTTGTGATTTTTACAGTGT
AGTTTTGGAAAAACTCTTAGCCTACCAATTCTTCTAAGTGTTTTAAAATGTGGGAGCCAGTACACATGAA
GTTATAGAGTGTTTTAATGAGGCTTAAATATTTACCGTAACTATGAAATGCTACGCATATCATGCTGTTC
AGGCTCCGTGGCCACGCAACTCATACTACCGGTGCCACCATGGCTAGCCCCGCCGCCAAGCGCGTGAAGC
TGGACGACAAGAAGTACAGCATCGGCCTGGACATCGGCACCAACTCTGTGGGCTGGGCCGTGATCACCGA
CGAGTACAAGGTGCCCAGCAAGAAATTCAAGGTGCTGGGCAACACCGACCGGCACAGCATCAAGAAGAAC
CTGATCGGAGCCCTGCTGTTCGACAGCGGCGAAACAGCCGAGGCCACCCGGCTGAAGAGAACCGCCAGAA
GAAGATACACCAGACGGAAGAACCGGATCTGCTATCTGCAAGAGATCTTCAGCAACGAGATGGCCAAGGT
GGACGACAGCTTCTTCCACAGACTGGAAGAGTCCTTCCTGGTGGAAGAGGATAAGAAGCACGAGCGGCAC
CCCATCTTCGGCAACATCGTGGACGAGGTGGCCTACCACGAGAAGTACCCCACCATCTACCACCTGAGAA
AGAAACTGGTGGACAGCACCGACAAGGCCGACCTGCGGCTGATCTATCTGGCCCTGGCCCACATGATCAA
GTTCCGGGGCCACTTCCTGATCGAGGGCGACCTGAACCCCGACAACAGCGACGTGGACAAGCTGTTCATC
CAGCTGGTGCAGACCTACAACCAGCTGTTCGAGGAAAACCCCATCAACGCCAGCGGCGTGGACGCCAAGG
CCATCCTGTCTGCCAGACTGAGCAAGAGCAGACGGCTGGAAAATCTGATCGCCCAGCTGCCCGGCGAGAA
GAAGAATGGCCTGTTCGGAAACCTGATTGCCCTGAGCCTGGGCCTGACCCCCAACTTCAAGAGCAACTTC
GACCTGGCCGAGGATGCCAAACTGCAGCTGAGCAAGGACACCTACGACGACGACCTGGACAACCTGCTGG
CCCAGATCGGCGACCAGTACGCCGACCTGTTTCTGGCCGCCAAGAACCTGTCCGACGCCATCCTGCTGAG
CGACATCCTGAGAGTGAACACCGAGATCACCAAGGCCCCCCTGAGCGCCTCTATGATCAAGAGATACGAC
GAGCACCACCAGGACCTGACCCTGCTGAAAGCTCTCGTGCGGCAGCAGCTGCCTGAGAAGTACAAAGAGA
TTTTCTTCGACCAGAGCAAGAACGGCTACGCCGGCTACATTGACGGCGGAGCCAGCCAGGAAGAGTTCTA
CAAGTTCATCAAGCCCATCCTGGAAAAGATGGACGGCACCGAGGAACTGCTCGTGAAGCTGAACAGAGAG
GACCTGCTGCGGAAGCAGCGGACCTTCGACAACGGCAGCATCCCCCACCAGATCCACCTGGGAGAGCTGC
ACGCCATTCTGCGGCGGCAGGAAGATTTTTACCCATTCCTGAAGGACAACCGGGAAAAGATCGAGAAGAT
CCTGACCTTCCGCATCCCCTACTACGTGGGCCCTCTGGCCAGGGGAAACAGCAGATTCGCCTGGATGACC
AGAAAGAGCGAGGAAACCATCACCCCCTGGAACTTCGAGGAAGTGGTGGACAAGGGCGCTTCCGCCCAGA
GCTTCATCGAGCGGATGACCAACTTCGATAAGAACCTGCCCAACGAGAAGGTGCTGCCCAAGCACAGCCT
GCTGTACGAGTACTTCACCGTGTATAACGAGCTGACCAAAGTGAAATACGTGACCGAGGGAATGAGAAAG
CCCGCCTTCCTGAGCGGCGAGCAGAAAAAGGCCATCGTGGACCTGCTGTTCAAGACCAACCGGAAAGTGA
CCGTGAAGCAGCTGAAAGAGGACTACTTCAAGAAAATCGAGTGCCTGTCCTACGAGACAGAGATCCTGAC
AGTGGAGTATGGCCTGCTGCCAATCGGCAAGATCGTGGAGAAGAGGATCGAGTGTACCGTGTACTCTGTG
GATAACAATGGCAACATCTATACACAGCCCGTGGCACAGTGGCACGATAGGGGAGAGCAGGAGGTGTTCG
AGTATTGCCTGGAGGACGGCAGCCTGATCAGGGCAACCAAGGACCACAAGTTCATGACAGTGGATGGCCA
GATGCTGCCCATCGACGAGATTTTCGAGCGGGAGCTGGACCTGATGAGAGTGGATAACCTGCCTAATTGA
GAATTCCTAGAGCTCGCTGATCAGCCTCGACTGTGCCTTCTAGTTGCCAGCCATCTGTTGTTTGCCCCTC
CCCCGTGCCTTCCTTGACCCTGGAAGGTGCCACTCCCACTGTCCTTTCCTAATAAAATGAGGAAATTGCA
TCGCATTGTCTGAGTAGGTGTCATTCTATTCTGGGGGGTGGGGTGGGGCAGGACAGCAAGGGGGAGGATT
GGGAAGAGAATAGCAGGCATGCTGGGGAGCGGCCGCAGGAACCCCTAGTGATGGAGTTGGCCACTCCCTC
TCTGCGCGCTCGCTCGCTCACTGAGGCCGGGCGACCAAAGGTCGCCCGACGCCCGGGCTTTGCCCGGGCG
GCCTCAGTGAGCGAGCGAGCGCGCAGCTGCCTGCAGGGGCGCCTGATGCGGTATTTTCTCCTTACGCATC
TGTGCGGTATTTCACACCGCATA
[142 nt withheld, positions 3734-3875]
C
[141 nt withheld, positions 3877-4017]
CCTTTGACGTTGGAGTCCACGTTCTTT
[37 nt withheld, positions 4045-4081]
ACCCTATCTCGGGCTATTCTTTTGATTTATAAGGGATTTTGCCGATTTCGGCCTATTGGTTAAAAAATGA
GCTGATTTAACAAAAATTTAACGCGAATTTTAACAAAATATTAACGTTTACAATTTTATGGTGCACTCTC
AGTACAATCTGCTCTGATGCCGCATAGTTAAGCCAGCCCCGACACCCGCCAACACCCGCTGACGCGCCCT
GACGGGCTTGTCTGCTCCCGGCATCCGCTTACAGACAAGCTGTGACCGTCTCCGGGAGCTGCATGTGTCA
GAGGTTTTCACCGTCATCACCGAAACGCGCGAGACGAAAGGGCCTCGTGATACGCCTATTTTTATAGGTT
AATGTCATGATAATAATGGTTTCTTAGACGTCAGGTGGCACTTTTCGGGGAAATGTGCGCGGAACCCCTA
TTTGTTTATTTTTCTAAATACATTCAAATATGTATCCGCTCATGAGACAATAACCCTGATAAATGCTTCA
ATAATATTGAAAAAGGAAGAGTATGAGTATTCAACATTTCCGTGTCGCCCTTATTCCCTTTTTTGCGGCA
TTTTGCCTTCCTGTTTTTGCTCACCCAGAAACGCTGGTGAAAGTAAAAGATGCTGAAGATCAGTTGGGTG
CACGAGTGGGTTACATCGAACTGGATCTCAACAGCGGTAAGATCCTTGAGAGTTTTCGCCCCGAAGAACG
TTTTCCAATGATGAGCACTTTTAAAGTTCTGCTATGTGGCGCGGTATTATCCCGTATTGACGCCGGGCAA
GAGCAACTCGGTCGCCGCATACACTATTCTCAGAATGACTTGGTTGAGTACTCACCAGTCACAGAAAAGC
ATCTTACGGATGGCATGACAGTAAGAGAATTATGCAGTGCTGCCATAACCATGAGTGATAACACTGCGGC
CAACTTACTTCTGACAACGATCGGAGGACCGAAGGAGCTAACCGCTTTTTTGCACAACATGGGGGATCAT
GTAACTCGCCTTGATCGTTGGGAACCGGAGCTGAATGAAGCCATACCAAACGACGAGCGTGACACCACGA
TGCCTGTAGCAATGGCAACAACGTTGCGCAAACTATTAACTGGCGAACTACTTACTCTAGCTTCCCGGCA
ACAATTAATAGACTGGATGGAGGCGGATAAAGTTGCAGGACCACTTCTGCGCTCGGCCCTTCCGGCTGGC
TGGTTTATTGCTGATAAATCTGGAGCCGGTGAGCGTGGAAGCCGCGGTATCATTGCAGCACTGGGGCCAG
ATGGTAAGCCCTCCCGTATCGTAGTTATCTACACGACGGGGAGTCAGGCAACTATGGATGAACGAAATAG
ACAGATCGCTGAGATAGGTGCCTCACTGATTAAGCATTGGTAACTGTCAGACCAAGTTTACTCATATATA
CTTTAGATTGATTTAAAACTTCATTTTTAATTTAAAAGGATCTAGGTGAAGATCCTTTTTGATAATCTCA
TGACCAAAATCCCTTAACGTGAGTTTTCGTTCCACTGAGCGTCAGACCCCGTAGAAAAGATCAAAGGATC
TTCTTGAGATCCTTTTTTTCTGCGCGTAATCTGCTGCTTGCAAACAAAAAAACCACCGCTACCAGCGGTG
GTTTGTTTGCCGGATCAAGAGCTACCAACTCTTTTTCCGAAGGTAACTGGCTTCAGCAGAGCGCAGATAC
CAAATACTGTCCTTCTAGTGTAGCCGTAGTTAGGCCACCACTTCAAGAACTCTGTAGCACCGCCTACATA
CCTCGCTCTGCTAATCCTGTTACCAGTGGCTGCTGCCAGTGGCGATAAGTCGTGTCTTACCGGGTTGGAC
TCAAGACGATAGTTACCGGATAAGGCGCAGCGGTCGGGCTGAACGGGGGGTTCGTGCACACAGCCCAGCT
TGGAGCGAACGACCTACACCGAACTGAGATACCTACAGCGTGAGCTATGAGAAAGCGCCACGCTTCCCGA
AGGGAGAAAGGCGGACAGGTATCCGGTAAGCGGCAGGGTCGGAACAGGAGAGCGCACGAGGGAGCTTCCA
GGGGGAAACGCCTGGTATCTTTATAGTCCTGTCGGGTTTCGCCACCTCTGACTTGAGCGTCGATTTTTGT
GATGCTCGTCAGGGGGGCGGAGCCTATGGAAAAACGCCAGCAACGCGGCCTTTTTACGGTTCCTGGCCTT
TTGCTGGCCTTTTGCTCACATGT
