Features (pLannotate 1.2.2; 25 found; start..end, strand, type, name):
     12..39      +  repeat_region  AAV2 ITR (fragment): inverted terminal repeat of adeno-associated virus serotype 2 inverted
     68..95      +  repeat_region  AAV2 ITR (fragment): inverted terminal repeat of adeno-associated virus serotype 2 inverted
    226..252     -  misc_feature   MCS (fragment): pBluescript multiple cloning site
    260..335     -  misc_RNA       gRNA scaffold: guide RNA scaffold for the Streptococcus pyogenes CRISPR/Cas9 system
    365..605     -  promoter       U6 promoter: RNA polymerase III promoter for human U6 snRNA
    606..635     -  CDS            hGLuc (fragment): secreted Gaussia luciferase human codon-optimized
    636..672     -  misc_feature   MCS (fragment): pBluescript multiple cloning site
    680..755     -  misc_RNA       gRNA scaffold: guide RNA scaffold for the Streptococcus pyogenes CRISPR/Cas9 system
    785..1025    -  promoter       U6 promoter: RNA polymerase III promoter for human U6 snRNA
   1026..1054    -  CDS            hGLuc (fragment): secreted Gaussia luciferase human codon-optimized
   1055..1091    -  misc_feature   MCS (fragment): pBluescript multiple cloning site
   1127..1200    -  misc_RNA       gRNA scaffold: guide RNA scaffold for the Streptococcus pyogenes CRISPR/Cas9 system
   1230..1470    -  promoter       U6 promoter: RNA polymerase III promoter for human U6 snRNA
   1812..3413    +  CDS            Cas9(N): N-terminal portion of Streptococcus pyogenes Cas9 (Zetsche et al., 2015)
   3414..3530    +  CDS            dCas9(C) (fragment): C-terminal portion of catalytically inactive Streptococcus pyogenes dCas9 carrying the N863A mutation (Zetsche et al., 2015)
   3528..3869    +  CDS            dnaE-N (fragment): DPO3A_SYNY3 - Experimental evidence at protein level: Swiss-Prot protein existence level 1. DNA polymerase III is a complex, multichain enzyme responsible for most of the replicative synthesis in bacteria. This DNA polymerase also exhibits 3' to 5' exonuclease activity. The alpha chain is the DNA polymerase (By similarity). From Synechocystis sp. (strain PCC 6803 / Kazusa).
   3867..3978    +  polyA_signal   bGH poly(A) signal: bovine growth hormone polyadenylation signal
   4083..4223    +  repeat_region  AAV2 ITR: inverted terminal repeat of adeno-associated virus serotype 2 inverted
   4228..4279    -  misc_feature   bom (fragment): basis of mobility region from pBR322
   4298..4753    +  rep_origin     f1 ori (sequence partly withheld): f1 bacteriophage origin of replication; arrow indicates direction of (+) strand synthesis
   4754..4803    -  misc_feature   bom (fragment): basis of mobility region from pBR322
   4905..4940    -  CDS            rop (fragment): Rop protein, which maintains plasmids at low copy number; rop
   5035..5139    +  promoter       AmpR promoter: bla
   5140..6000    +  CDS            AmpR: β-lactamase; bla; confers resistance to ampicillin, carbenicillin, and related antibiotics
   6171..6759    +  rep_origin     ori: high-copy-number ColE1/pMB1/pBR322/pUC origin of replication
>Addgene plasmid #183538 | AAV8-cPE-N Sequencing Result | analyzer sequence | sequence record 365412
CCTGCAGGCAGCTGCGCGCTCGCTCGCTCACTGAGGCCGCCCGGGCGTCGGGCGACCTTTGGTCGCCCGG
CCTCAGTGAGCGAGCGAGCGCGCAGAGAGGGAGTGGCCAACTCCATCACTAGGGGTTCCTGCGGCCTCTA
GAAGAGTAATTCAACCCCAAACAACAACGTTTAAACCAGCTTTACACTCCCTCACACTGATCACTAGTCG
ACCCGGGCTAGCGGTGGTATCGATAAGCTTGATATCGAATTCAAAAAAAGCACCGACTCGGTGCCACTTT
TTCAAGTTGATAACGGACTAGCCTTATTTTAACTTGCTATTTCTAGCTCTAAAACTTGTCTTCTTAATGA
TTGAACGGTGTTTCGTCCTTTCCACAAGATATATAAAGCCAAGAAATCGAAATACTTTCAAGTTACGGTA
AGCATATGATAGTCCATTTTAAAACATAATTTTAAAACTGCAAACTACCCAAGAAATTATTACTTTCTAC
GTCACGTATTTTGTACTAATATCTTTGTGTTTACAGTCAAATTAATTCCAATTATCTCTCTAACAGCCTT
GTATCGTATATGCAAATATGAAGGAATCATGGGAAATAGGCCCTCTCCATCTCTTTGAGCACCTCCAGCG
GCAGCCGAGGGCGACGGTATCGATAAGCTTGATATCGAATTCAAAAAAAGCACCGACTCGGTGCCACTTT
TTCAAGTTGATAACGGACTAGCCTTATTTTAACTTGCTATTTCTAGCTCTAAAACTCCCGTCCCAGGAGG
ATGGCCGGTGTTTCGTCCTTTCCACAAGATATATAAAGCCAAGAAATCGAAATACTTTCAAGTTACGGTA
AGCATATGATAGTCCATTTTAAAACATAATTTTAAAACTGCAAACTACCCAAGAAATTATTACTTTCTAC
GTCACGTATTTTGTACTAATATCTTTGTGTTTACAGTCAAATTAATTCCAATTATCTCTCTAACAGCCTT
GTATCGTATATGCAAATATGAAGGAATCATGGGAAATAGGCCCTCCCATCTCTTTGAGCACCTCCAGCGG
CAGCCGAGGTCGACGGTATCGATAAGCTTGATATCGAATTCAAAAAAATGCTACTGTGCCCCTGAACCGG
CGCTGGACCGACTCGGTCCCACTTTTTCAAGTTGATAACGGACTAGCCTTATTTTAACTTGCTATTTCTA
GCTCTAAAACGTGGGGCACAGTAGCAGCAACGGTGTTTCGTCCTTTCCACAAGATATATAAAGCCAAGAA
ATCGAAATACTTTCAAGTTACGGTAAGCATATGATAGTCCATTTTAAAACATAATTTTAAAACTGCAAAC
TACCCAAGAAATTATTACTTTCTACGTCACGTATTTTGTACTAATATCTTTGTGTTTACAGTCAAATTAA
TTCCAATTATCTCTCTAACAGCCTTGTATCGTATATGCAAATATGAAGGAATCATGGGAAATAGGCCCTC
GGTACCTCTAGACCGCGGCGCGCCTCCATGGATATCAAGCTTATGGAGGCGGTACTATGTAGATGAGAAT
TCAGGAGCAAACTGGGAAAAGCAACTGCTTCCAAATATTTGTGATTTTTACAGTGTAGTTTTGGAAAAAC
TCTTAGCCTACCAATTCTTCTAAGTGTTTTAAAATGTGGGAGCCAGTACACATGAAGTTATAGAGTGTTT
TAATGAGGCTTAAATATTTACCGTAACTATGAAATGCTACGCATATCATGCTGTTCAGGCTCCGTGGCCA
CGCAACTCATACTACCGGTGCCACCATGGCTAGCCCCGCCGCCAAGCGCGTGAAGCTGGACGACAAGAAG
TACAGCATCGGCCTGGACATCGGCACCAACTCTGTGGGCTGGGCCGTGATCACCGACGAGTACAAGGTGC
CCAGCAAGAAATTCAAGGTGCTGGGCAACACCGACCGGCACAGCATCAAGAAGAACCTGATCGGAGCCCT
GCTGTTCGACAGCGGCGAAACAGCCGAGGCCACCCGGCTGAAGAGAACCGCCAGAAGAAGATACACCAGA
CGGAAGAACCGGATCTGCTATCTGCAAGAGATCTTCAGCAACGAGATGGCCAAGGTGGACGACAGCTTCT
TCCACAGACTGGAAGAGTCCTTCCTGGTGGAAGAGGATAAGAAGCACGAGCGGCACCCCATCTTCGGCAA
CATCGTGGACGAGGTGGCCTACCACGAGAAGTACCCCACCATCTACCACCTGAGAAAGAAACTGGTGGAC
AGCACCGACAAGGCCGACCTGCGGCTGATCTATCTGGCCCTGGCCCACATGATCAAGTTCCGGGGCCACT
TCCTGATCGAGGGCGACCTGAACCCCGACAACAGCGACGTGGACAAGCTGTTCATCCAGCTGGTGCAGAC
CTACAACCAGCTGTTCGAGGAAAACCCCATCAACGCCAGCGGCGTGGACGCCAAGGCCATCCTGTCTGCC
AGACTGAGCAAGAGCAGACGGCTGGAAAATCTGATCGCCCAGCTGCCCGGCGAGAAGAAGAATGGCCTGT
TCGGAAACCTGATTGCCCTGAGCCTGGGCCTGACCCCCAACTTCAAGAGCAACTTCGACCTGGCCGAGGA
TGCCAAACTGCAGCTGAGCAAGGACACCTACGACGACGACCTGGACAACCTGCTGGCCCAGATCGGCGAC
CAGTACGCCGACCTGTTTCTGGCCGCCAAGAACCTGTCCGACGCCATCCTGCTGAGCGACATCCTGAGAG
TGAACACCGAGATCACCAAGGCCCCCCTGAGCGCCTCTATGATCAAGAGATACGACGAGCACCACCAGGA
CCTGACCCTGCTGAAAGCTCTCGTGCGGCAGCAGCTGCCTGAGAAGTACAAAGAGATTTTCTTCGACCAG
AGCAAGAACGGCTACGCCGGCTACATTGACGGCGGAGCCAGCCAGGAAGAGTTCTACAAGTTCATCAAGC
CCATCCTGGAAAAGATGGACGGCACCGAGGAACTGCTCGTGAAGCTGAACAGAGAGGACCTGCTGCGGAA
GCAGCGGACCTTCGACAACGGCAGCATCCCCCACCAGATCCACCTGGGAGAGCTGCACGCCATTCTGCGG
CGGCAGGAAGATTTTTACCCATTCCTGAAGGACAACCGGGAAAAGATCGAGAAGATCCTGACCTTCCGCA
TCCCCTACTACGTGGGCCCTCTGGCCAGGGGAAACAGCAGATTCGCCTGGATGACCAGAAAGAGCGAGGA
AACCATCACCCCCTGGAACTTCGAGGAAGTGGTGGACAAGGGCGCTTCCGCCCAGAGCTTCATCGAGCGG
ATGACCAACTTCGATAAGAACCTGCCCAACGAGAAGGTGCTGCCCAAGCACAGCCTGCTGTACGAGTACT
TCACCGTGTATAACGAGCTGACCAAAGTGAAATACGTGACCGAGGGAATGAGAAAGCCCGCCTTCCTGAG
CGGCGAGCAGAAAAAGGCCATCGTGGACCTGCTGTTCAAGACCAACCGGAAAGTGACCGTGAAGCAGCTG
AAAGAGGACTACTTCAAGAAAATCGAGTGCCTGTCCTACGAGACAGAGATCCTGACAGTGGAGTATGGCC
TGCTGCCAATCGGCAAGATCGTGGAGAAGAGGATCGAGTGTACCGTGTACTCTGTGGATAACAATGGCAA
CATCTATACACAGCCCGTGGCACAGTGGCACGATAGGGGAGAGCAGGAGGTGTTCGAGTATTGCCTGGAG
GACGGCAGCCTGATCAGGGCAACCAAGGACCACAAGTTCATGACAGTGGATGGCCAGATGCTGCCCATCG
ACGAGATTTTCGAGCGGGAGCTGGACCTGATGAGAGTGGATAACCTGCCTAATTGAGAATTCCTAGAGCT
CGCTGATCAGCCTCGACTGTGCCTTCTAGTTGCCAGCCATCTGTTGTTTGCCCCTCCCCCGTGCCTTCCT
TGACCCTGGAAGGTGCCACTCCCACTGTCCTTTCCTAATAAAATGAGGAAATTGCATCGCATTGTCTGAG
TAGGTGTCATTCTATTCTGGGGGGTGGGGTGGGGCAGGACAGCAAGGGGGAGGATTGGGAAGAGAATAGC
AGGCATGCTGGGGAGCGGCCGCAGGAACCCCTAGTGATGGAGTTGGCCACTCCCTCTCTGCGCGCTCGCT
CGCTCACTGAGGCCGGGCGACCAAAGGTCGCCCGACGCCCGGGCTTTGCCCGGGCGGCCTCAGTGAGCGA
GCGAGCGCGCAGCTGCCTGCAGGGGCGCCTGATGCGGTATTTTCTCCTTACGCATCTGTGCGGTATTTCA
CACCGCATA
[95 nt withheld, positions 4280-4374]
T
[46 nt withheld, positions 4376-4421]
C
[141 nt withheld, positions 4423-4563]
CCTTTGACGTTGGAGTCCACGTTCTTT
[37 nt withheld, positions 4591-4627]
ACTCTATCTCGGGCTATTCTTTTGATTTATAAGGGATTTTGCCGATTTCGGTCTATTGGTTAAAAAATGA
GCTGATTTAACAAAAATTTAACGCGAATTTTAACAAAATATTAACGTTTACAATTTTATGGTGCACTCTC
AGTACAATCTGCTCTGATGCCGCATAGTTAAGCCAGCCCCGACACCCGCCAACACCCGCTGACGCGCCCT
GACGGGCTTGTCTGCTCCCGGCATCCGCTTACAGACAAGCTGTGACCGTCTCCGGGAGCTGCATGTGTCA
GAGGTTTTCACCGTCATCACCGAAACGCGCGAGACGAAAGGGCCTCGTGATACGCCTATTTTTATAGGTT
AATGTCATGATAATAATGGTTTCTTAGACGTCAGGTGGCACTTTTCGGGGAAATGTGCGCGGAACCCCTA
TTTGTTTATTTTTCTAAATACATTCAAATATGTATCCGCTCATGAGACAATAACCCTGATAAATGCTTCA
ATAATATTGAAAAAGGAAGAGTATGAGTATTCAACATTTCCGTGTCGCCCTTATTCCCTTTTTTGCGGCA
TTTTGCCTTCCTGTTTTTGCTCACCCAGAAACGCTGGTGAAAGTAAAAGATGCTGAAGATCAGTTGGGTG
CACGAGTGGGTTACATCGAACTGGATCTCAACAGCGGTAAGATCCTTGAGAGTTTTCGCCCCGAAGAACG
TTTTCCAATGATGAGCACTTTTAAAGTTCTGCTATGTGGCGCGGTATTATCCCGTATTGACGCCGGGCAA
GAGCAACTCGGTCGCCGCATACACTATTCTCAGAATGACTTGGTTGAGTACTCACCAGTCACAGAAAAGC
ATCTTACGGATGGCATGACAGTAAGAGAATTATGCAGTGCTGCCATAACCATGAGTGATAACACTGCGGC
CAACTTACTTCTGACAACGATCGGAGGACCGAAGGAGCTAACCGCTTTTTTGCACAACATGGGGGATCAT
GTAACTCGCCTTGATCGTTGGGAACCGGAGCTGAATGAAGCCATACCAAACGACGAGCGTGACACCACGA
TGCCTGTAGCAATGGCAACAACGTTGCGCAAACTATTAACTGGCGAACTACTTACTCTAGCTTCCCGGCA
ACAATTAATAGACTGGATGGAGGCGGATAAAGTTGCAGGACCACTTCTGCGCTCGGCCCTTCCGGCTGGC
TGGTTTATTGCTGATAAATCTGGAGCCGGTGAGCGTGGAAGCCGCGGTATCATTGCAGCACTGGGGCCAG
ATGGTAAGCCCTCCCGTATCGTAGTTATCTACACGACGGGGAGTCAGGCAACTATGGATGAACGAAATAG
ACAGATCGCTGAGATAGGTGCCTCACTGATTAAGCATTGGTAACTGTCAGACCAAGTTTACTCATATATA
CTTTAGATTGATTTAAAACTTCATTTTTAATTTAAAAGGATCTAGGTGAAGATCCTTTTTGATAATCTCA
TGACCAAAATCCCTTAACGTGAGTTTTCGTTCCACTGAGCGTCAGACCCCGTAGAAAAGATCAAAGGATC
TTCTTGAGATCCTTTTTTTCTGCGCGTAATCTGCTGCTTGCAAACAAAAAAACCACCGCTACCAGCGGTG
GTTTGTTTGCCGGATCAAGAGCTACCAACTCTTTTTCCGAAGGTAACTGGCTTCAGCAGAGCGCAGATAC
CAAATACTGTTCTTCTAGTGTAGCCGTAGTTAGGCCACCACTTCAAGAACTCTGTAGCACCGCCTACATA
CCTCGCTCTGCTAATCCTGTTACCAGTGGCTGCTGCCAGTGGCGATAAGTCGTGTCTTACCGGGTTGGAC
TCAAGACGATAGTTACCGGATAAGGCGCAGCGGTCGGGCTGAACGGGGGGTTCGTGCACACAGCCCAGCT
TGGAGCGAACGACCTACACCGAACTGAGATACCTACAGCGTGAGCTATGAGAAAGCGCCACGCTTCCCGA
AGGGAGAAAGGCGGACAGGTATCCGGTAAGCGGCAGGGTCGGAACAGGAGAGCGCACGAGGGAGCTTCCA
GGGGGAAACGCCTGGTATCTTTATAGTCCTGTCGGGTTTCGCCACCTCTGACTTGAGCGTCGATTTTTGT
GATGCTCGTCAGGGGGGCGGAGCCTATGGAAAAACGCCAGCAACGCGGCCTTTTTACGGTTCCTGGCCTT
TTGCTGGCCTTTTGCTCACATGT
